>Addgene plasmid #109230 | pT2K-LRL-IRES-Luc2 | addgene full sequence | sequence record 209974 | Addgene NGS Result
CCACCTAAATTGTAAGCGTTAATATTTTGTTAAAATTCGCGTTAAATTTTTGTTAAATCAGCTCATTTTT
TAACCAATAGGCCGAAATCGGCAAAATCCCTTATAAATCAAAAGAATAGACCGAGATAGGGT
[37 nt withheld, positions 133-169]
AAAGAACGTGGACTCCAACGTCAAAGG
[49 nt withheld, positions 197-245]
T
[91 nt withheld, positions 247-337]
G
[124 nt withheld, positions 339-462]
CCCATTCGCCATTCAGGCTGCGCAACTGTTGGGAAGGGCGATCGGTGCGGGCCTCTTCGCTATTACGCCA
GCTGGCGAAAGGGGGATGTGCTGCAAGGCGATTAAGTTGGGTAACGCCAGGGTTTTCCCAGTCACGACGT
TGTAAAACGACGGCCAGTGAGCGCGCGTAATACGACTCACTATAGGGCGAATTGGGTACCAAATAGTAGG
AATTACCCACCTGTACAAGTGCTGAAAACTTGGATGAATAAGCCCGTTTGCCATTTTCTACTGCTATTTT
AAATCTTTTCTGTATTTGTCTGCATTTGTCTTTACCCTTGAATAAATGTTTTAGTTGTTTTTTTTCAATT
ATGACTGTGTTTAACAGACATTATTACAATAATATGTAATAGTAGTACACACTATTATTATGTAATAGTA
CTTGTTGACTGTATTTGAGAACTGGACCGAGTGAGTGTTACGTCACCCATTCAAAATGACTTACTTCTGG
CTCCAACAAAATGAAGTTAATTCAGTTGCCATTTTTCACTGTATGGACATCGCCGTGTTGGAGCTAGACG
TTGCCAATAAGCAAGAAAGAGCCGAGATGCGTCGAGTCTGAGTCACCGTTCCTATGGCAACCCCTCTAAC
CAATCAGAAGTAAGCTTGTTGGAAGTCCACAGCCTACCACTTGAAAGCGGGCTGCACAAAATCTGTCAAA
CGTTTTGAACGTTGGATGTGAGAGCACATACTTTTATTAAGGCATCTGGTTGGTCAGTTTATAATATCAA
CAACTTGGGCTACAGAAAAGAAAAGTTATTACAGAAATTATGATTAACAAGTACATGTTAAATAAAGATT
TTAATATGAATGCCACCACTGGAGCATTCATGCCATTTGGAGCTTCTTCCTGTTTGGATCACTAGAAGGA
GGAGGTCACTCATTACAGTTCTCATATACAGTCGTTGGTTGGTTGGTTGGTTGGTAGATTGATTGATTGA
TTGATTGATTGATTGATTGATTGATTGATTGATTGATTGATTGATTGATTGATTGATTGATTGGTAGTCA
AAATAAGAAATAATTTCCACAGATTCATTACAGAAATGATTAAATGCATACATAAAAAACTGGGGGGGGG
GGGGATACAACAACACACTTAAGTCACATTTGCCTACGTAAAGAAAAGTAAAGAAAATCAATAGCTATAT
TTTACATCTCCTTTTTTTGCTGTCTTTTAATTAGCCTTGTTTTGCTGTTATCTTGATTGAAACTGTAACT
TCTTCACCTGCTTCTTTTCTTTGTAGGTTTTGCCAGCCCAGAAACAGGCATGGCTGTGCAAGGCCAGAGC
ACCATGCACAATGCGCTGCATGTCTTCATGAACGGCTCAATGTCCTCAGTCCAGGGCTCAGCCAACGACC
CCATCTTCCTCCTTCACCATGCTTTCATTGACAGGTAACAAACACGTCATGACATTAGACTGCACAGTTT
TTGACAAAGTTCATACAATCTGTTGTTTATAGCTGCTACAATTAGTGAAGTTTGTGAATGTACTTGGATG
AGCAGCGAAAGATCAATTGAGATCAATTGTTAGAGTTTGGTTGCCCTGCAGAGCAAAGAACAAAAAATAA
TCTGGTGGCTTTACTGCGTGAGGTTATTATTGGTGGAATAGAAACACAAAACATAATTGCATTTATTTGT
TTAATTTTTTATCTTATCTTAACTTTCATCTTGCATATTTGTTTCTTACATCATTTCTAGCATCTTTGAG
CGCTGGCTAAGAACTCATCAGCCTCCCCGGTCCATCTACCCACGTACCAATGCACCAATTGGCCACAATG
ACGGCTACTACATGGTGCCATTCCTTCCTCTTTATAGGAATGGAGACTACCTCCTGTCCAACAATGCTCT
TGGATACGAGTACGCCTACCTGTTGGACCCAGGTCATTGCACAACACCAGAAATGCCCTCTGATCTGCAA
AAGACGTGAATATCTGTTCAGACACCCATATCCACTCTGTTCCACACAGGTCAGAGGTTTGTCCAGGAGT
TCTTGACAGAGGTGTAAAAAGTACTCAAAAATTTTACTCAAGTGAAAGTACAAGTACTTAGGGAAAATTT
TACTCAATTAAAAGTAAAAGTATCTGGCTAGAATCTTACTTGAGTAAAAGTAAAAAAGTACTCCATTAAA
ATTGTACTTGAGTATTAAGGAAGTAAAAGTAAAAGCAAGAAAGAAAACTAGAGATTCTTGTTTAAGCTTT
TAATCTCAAAAAACATTAAATGAAATGCATACAAGGTTTTATCCTGCTTTAGAACTGTTTGTATTTAATT
ATCAAACTATAAGACAGACAATCTAATGCCAGTACACGCTACTCAAAGTTGTAAAACCTCAGATTTAACT
TCAGTAGAAGCTGATTCTCAAAATTGTTAGTGTCAAGCCTAGCTCTTTTGGGGCTGAAAAGCAATCCTGC
AGTGCTGAAAAGCCTCTCACAGGCAGCCGATGCGGGAAGAGGTGTATTAGTCTTGATAGAGAGGCTGCAA
ATAGCAGGAAACGTGAGCAGAGACTCCCTGGTGTCTGAAACACAGGCCAGATGGGCCCTCGTCGACATTG
ATTATTGACTAGTTATTAATAGTAATCAATTACGGGGTCATTAGTTCATAGCCCATATATGGAGTTCCGC
GTTACATAACTTACGGTAAATGGCCCGCCTGGCTGACCGCCCAACGACCCCCGCCCATTGACGTCAATAA
TGACGTATGTTCCCATAGTAACGCCAATAGGGACTTTCCATTGACGTCAATGGGTGGAGTATTTACGGTA
AACTGCCCACTTGGCAGTACATCAAGTGTATCATATGCCAAGTACGCCCCCTATTGACGTCAATGACGGT
AAATGGCCCGCCTGGCATTATGCCCAGTACATGACCTTATGGGACTTTCCTACTTGGCAGTACATCTACG
TATTAGTCATCGCTATTACCATGGTCGAGGTGAGCCCCACGTTCTGCTTCACTCTCCCCATCTCCCCCCC
CTCCCCACCCCCAATTTTGTATTTATTTATTTTTTAATTATTTTGTGCAGCGATGGGGGCGGGGGGGGGG
GGGGNCGCGCGCCRGGCGGGGCGGGGSGGGGSGRGGGGSGGGGSGGGGCGRGGCGGAGAGGTGCGGCGGC
AGCCAATCAGAGCGGCGCGCTCCGAAAGTTTCCTTTTATGGCGAGGCGGCGGCGGCGGCGGCCCTATAAA
AAGCGAAGCGCGCGGCGGGCGGGAGTCGCTGCGCGCTGCCTTCGCCCCGTGCCCCGCTCCGCCGCCGCCT
CGCGCCGCCCGCCCCGGCTCTGACTGACCGCGTTACTCCCACAGGTGAGCGGGCGGGACGGCCCTTCTCC
TCCGGGCTGTAATTAGCGCTTGGTTTAATGACGGCTTGTTTCTTTTCTGTGGCTGCGTGAAAGCCTTGAG
GGGCTCCGGGAGGGCCCTTTGTGCGGGGGGAGCGGCTCGGGGGGTGCGTGCGTGTGTGTGTGCGTGGGGA
GCGCCGCGTGCGGCTCCGCGCTGCCCGGCGGCTGTGAGCGCTGCGGGCGCGGCGCGGGGCTTTGTGCGCT
CCGCAGTGTGCGCGAGGGGAGCGCGGCCGGGGGCGGTGCCCCGCGGTGCGGGGGGGGCTGCGAGGGGAAC
AAAGGCTGCGTGCGGGGTGTGTGCGTGGGGGGGTGAGCAGGGGGTGTGGGCGCGTCGGTCGGGCTGCAAC
CCCCCCTGCACCCCCCTCCCCGAGTTGCTGAGCACGGCCCGGCTTCGGGTGCGGGGCTCCGTACGGGGCG
TGGCGCGGGGCTCGCCGTGCCGGGCGGGGGGTGGCGGCAGGTGGGGGTGCCGGGCGGGGCGGGGCCGCCT
CGGGCCGGGGRGGGCTCGGGGGAGGGGCGCGGCGGCCCCCGGAGCGCCGGCGGCTGTCGAGGCGCGGCGA
GCCGCAGCCATTGCCTTTTATGGTAATCGTGCGAGAGGGCGCAGGGACTTCCTTTGTCCCAAATCTGTGC
GGAGCCGAAATCTGGGAGGCGCCGCCGCACCCCCTCTAGCGGGCGCGGGGCGAAGCGGTGCGGCGCCGGC
AGGAAGGAAATGGGCGGGGAGGGCCTTCGTGCGTCGCCGCGCCGCCGTCCCCTTCTCCCTCTCCAGCCTC
GGGGCTGTCCGCGGGGGGACGGCTGCCTTCGGGGGGGACGGGGCAGGGCGGGGTTCGGCTTCTGGCGTGT
GACCGGCGGCTCTAGCTAGAGCCTCTGCTAACCATGTTCATGCCTTCTTCTTTTTCCTACAGCTCCTGGG
CAACGTGCTGGTTATTGTGCTGTCTCATCATTTTGGCAAAGAATTCCTCGAGTCTAGATCGCGTATAACT
TCGTATAGCATACATTATACGAAGTTATCTCGAGTCTAGGATCCATGGCCTCCTCCGAGAACGTCATCAC
CGAGTTCATGCGCTTCAAGGTGCGCATGGAGGGCACCGTGAACGGCCACGAGTTCGAGATCGAGGGCGAG
GGCGAGGGCCGCCCCTACGAGGGCCACAACACCGTGAAGCTGAAGGTGACCAAGGGCGGCCCCCTGCCCT
TCGCCTGGGACATCCTGTCCCCCCAGTTCCAGTACGGCTCCAAGGTGTACGTGAAGCACCCCGCCGACAT
CCCCGACTACAAGAAGCTGTCCTTCCCCGAGGGCTTCAAGTGGGAGCGCGTGATGAACTTCGAGGACGGC
GGCGTGGCGACCGTGACCCAGGACTCCTCCCTGCAGGACGGCTGCTTCATCTACAAGGTGAAGTTCATCG
GCGTGAACTTCCCCTCCGACGGCCCCGTGATGCAGAAGAAGACCATGGGCTGGGAGGCCTCCACCGAGCG
CCTGTACCCCCGCGACGGCGTGCTGAAGGGCGAGACCCACAAGGCCCTGAAGCTGAAGGACGGCGGCCAC
TACCTGGTGGAGTTCAAGTCCATCTACATGGCCAAGAAGCCCGTGCAGCTGCCCGGCTACTACTACGTGG
ACGCCAAGCTGGACATCACCTCCCACAACGAGGACTACACCATCGTGGAGCAGTACGAGCGCACCGAGGG
CCGCCACCACCTGTTCCTGTAGGAATTGATCTTTTTCCCTCTGCCAAAAATTATGGGGACATCATGAAGC
CCCTTGAGCATCTGACTTCTGGCTAATAAAGGAAATTTATTTTCATTGCAATAGTGTGTTGGAATTTTTT
GTGTCTCTCACTCGGAAGGACATATGGGAGGGCAAATCATTTAAAACATCAGAATGAGTATTTGGTTTAG
AGTTTGGCAACATATGCCCATATGCTGGCTGCCATGAACAAAGGTTGGCTATAAAGAGGTCATCAGTATA
TGAAACAGCCCCCTGCTGTCCATTCCTTATTCCATAGAAAAGCCTTGACTTGAGGTTAGATTTTTTTTAT
ATTTTGTTTTGTGTTATTTTTTTCTTTAACATCCCTAAAATTTTCCTTACATGTTTTACTAGCCAGATTT
TTCCTCCTCTCCTGACTACTCCCAGTCATAGCTGTCCCTCTTCTCTTATGGAGATCCCTCGACCTGCAGC
CCAAGCTTGGCGTAATCATGGTCATAGCTGTTTCCTGTGTGAAATTGTTATCCGCTCACAATTCCACACA
ACATACGAGCCGGAAGCATAAAGTGTAAAGCCTGGGGTGCCTAATGAGTGAGCTAACTCACATTAATTGC
GTTGCGCTCACTGCCCGCTTTCCAGTCGGGAAACCTGTCGTGCCAGCGGATCCGCATCTCAATTAGTCAG
CAACCATAGTCCCGCCCCTAACTCCGCCCATCCCGCCCCTAACTCCGCCCAGTTCCGCCCATTCTCCGCC
CCATGGCTGACTAATTTTTTTTATTTATGCAGAGGCCGAGGCCGCCTCGGCCTCTGAGCTATTCCAGAAG
TAGTGAGGAGGCTTTTTTGGAGGCCTAGGCTTTTGCAAAAAGCTAACATAACTTCGTATAGCATACATTA
TACGAAGTTATGAGCTCGAATTCAGATCTCGAGCGGGATCAATTCCGCCCCCCCCCTAACGTTACTGGCC
GAAGCCGCTTGGAATAAGGCCGGTGTGCGTTTGTCTATATGTTATTTTCCACCATATTGCCGTCTTTTGG
CAATGTGAGGGCCCGGAAACCTGGCCCTGTCTTCTTGACGAGCATTCCTAGGGGTCTTTCCCCTCTCGCC
AAAGGAATGCAAGGTCTGTTGAATGTCGTGAAGGAAGCAGTTCCTCTGGAAGCTTCTTGAAGACAAACAA
CGTCTGTAGCGACCCTTTGCAGGCAGCGGAACCCCCCACCTGGCGACAGGTGCCTCTGCGGCCAAAAGCC
ACGTGTATAAGATACACCTGCAAAGGCGGCACAACCCCAGTGCCACGTTGTGAGTTGGATAGTTGTGGAA
AGAGTCAAATGGCTCTCCTCAAGCGTATTCAACAAGGGGCTGAAGGATGCCCAGAAGGTACCCCATTGTA
TGGGATCTGATCTGGGGCCTCGGTGCACATGCTTTACATGTGTTTAGTCGAGGTTAAAAAAACGTCTAGG
CCCCCCGAACCACGGGGACGTGGTTTTCCTTTGAAAAACACGATAATACCATGGAAGATGCCAAAAACAT
TAAGAAGGGCCCAGCGCCATTCTACCCACTCGAAGACGGGACCGCCGGCGAGCAGCTGCACAAAGCCATG
AAGCGCTACGCCCTGGTGCCCGGCACCATCGCCTTTACCGACGCACATATCGAGGTGGACATTACCTACG
CCGAGTACTTCGAGATGAGCGTTCGGCTGGCAGAAGCTATGAAGCGCTATGGGCTGAATACAAACCATCG
GATCGTGGTGTGCAGCGAGAATAGCTTGCAGTTCTTCATGCCCGTGTTGGGTGCCCTGTTCATCGGTGTG
GCTGTGGCCCCAGCTAACGACATCTACAACGAGCGCGAGCTGCTGAACAGCATGGGCATCAGCCAGCCCA
CCGTCGTATTCGTGAGCAAGAAAGGGCTGCAAAAGATCCTCAACGTGCAAAAGAAGCTACCGATCATACA
AAAGATCATCATCATGGATAGCAAGACCGACTACCAGGGCTTCCAAAGCATGTACACCTTCGTGACTTCC
CATTTGCCACCCGGCTTCAACGAGTACGACTTCGTGCCCGAGAGCTTCGACCGGGACAAAACCATCGCCC
TGATCATGAACAGTAGTGGCAGTACCGGATTGCCCAAGGGCGTAGCCCTACCGCACCGCACCGCTTGTGT
CCGATTCAGTCATGCCCGCGACCCCATCTTCGGCAACCAGATCATCCCCGACACCGCTATCCTCAGCGTG
GTGCCATTTCACCACGGCTTCGGCATGTTCACCACGCTGGGCTACTTGATCTGCGGCTTTCGGGTCGTGC
TCATGTACCGCTTCGAGGAGGAGCTATTCTTGCGCAGCTTGCAAGACTATAAGATTCAATCTGCCCTGCT
GGTGCCCACACTATTTAGCTTCTTCGCTAAGAGCACTCTCATCGACAAGTACGACCTAAGCAACTTGCAC
GAGATCGCCAGCGGCGGGGCGCCGCTCAGCAAGGAGGTAGGTGAGGCCGTGGCCAAACGCTTCCACCTAC
CAGGCATCCGCCAGGGCTACGGCCTGACAGAAACAACCAGCGCCATTCTGATCACCCCCGAAGGGGACGA
CAAGCCTGGCGCAGTAGGCAAGGTGGTGCCCTTCTTCGAGGCTAAGGTGGTGGACTTGGACACCGGTAAG
ACACTGGGTGTGAACCAGCGCGGCGAGCTGTGCGTCCGTGGCCCCATGATCATGAGCGGCTACGTTAACA
ACCCCGAGGCTACAAACGCTCTCATCGACAAGGACGGCTGGCTGCACAGCGGCGACATCGCCTACTGGGA
CGAGGACGAGCACTTCTTCATCGTGGACCGGCTGAAGAGCCTGATCAAATACAAGGGCTACCAGGTAGCC
CCAGCCGAACTGGAGAGCATCCTGCTGCAACACCCCAACATCTTCGACGCCGGGGTCGCCGGCCTGCCCG
ACGACGATGCCGGCGAGCTGCCCGCCGCAGTCGTCGTGCTGGAACACGGTAAAACCATGACCGAGAAGGA
GATCGTGGACTATGTGGCCAGCCAGGTTACAACCGCCAAGAAGCTGCGCGGTGGTGTTGTGTTCGTGGAC
GAGGTGCCTAAAGGACTGACCGGCAAGTTGGACGCCCGCAAGATCCGCGAGATTCTCATTAAGGCCAAGA
AGGGCGGCAAGATCGCCGTGTAGGGCGGCCGCGACTCTAGAGTCGAGTCTAGATATCAGATCTTTTTCCC
TCTGCCAAAAATTATGGGGACATCATGAAGCCCCTTGAGCATCTGACTTCTGGCTAATAAAGGAAATTTA
TTTTCATTGCAATAGTGTGTTGGAATTTTTTGTGTCTCTCACTCGGAAGGACATATGGGAGGGCAAATCA
TTTAAAACATCAGAATGAGTATTTGGTTTAGAGTTTGGCAACATATGCCCATATGCTGGCTGCCATGAAC
AAAGGTTGGCTATAAAGAGGTCATCAGTATATGAAACAGCCCCCTGCTGTCCATTCCTTATTCCATAGAA
AAGCCTTGACTTGAGGTTAGATTTTTTTTATATTTTGTTTTGTGTTATTTTTTTCTTTAACATCCCTAAA
ATTTTCCTTACATGTTTTACTAGCCAGATTTTTCCTCCTCTCCTGACTACTCCCAGTCATAGCTGTCCCT
CTTCTCTTATGGAGATCCCTCGACCTGCAGCCCAAGCTTCTGCGAAGATACGGCCACGGGTGCTCTTGAT
CCTGTGGCTGATTTTGGACTGTGCTGCTCGCAGCTGCTGATGAATCACATACTTCCTCCATTTTCTTCCA
CTGATTGACTGTTATAATTTCCCTAATTTCCAGGTCAAGGTGCTGTGCATTGTGGTAATAGATGTGACAT
GACGTCACTTCCAAAGGACCAATGAACATGTCTGACCAATTTCATATAATGTGAAAACGATTTTCATAGG
CAGAATAAATAACATTTAAATTAAACTGGGCATCAGCGCAATTCAATTGGTTTGGTAATAGCAAGGGAAA
ATAGAATGAAGTGATCTCCAAAAAATAAGTACTTTTTGACTGTAAATAAAATTGTAAGGAGTAAAAAGTA
CTTTTTTTTCTAAAAAAATGTAATTAAGTAAAAGTAAAAGTATTGATTTTTAATTGTACTCAAGTAAAGT
AAAAATCCCCAAAAATAATACTTAAGTACAGTAATCAAGTAAAATTACTCAAGTACTTTACACCTCTGGT
TCTTGACCCCCTACCTTCAGCAAGCCCAGCAGATCCACTAGTTCTAGAGCGGCCGCCACCGCGGTGGAGC
TCCAGCTTTTGTTCCCTTTAGTGAGGGTTAATTGCGCGCTTGGCGTAATCATGGTCATAGCTGTTTCCTG
TGTGAAATTGTTATCCGCTCACAATTCCACACAACATACGAGCCGGAAGCATAAAGTGTAAAGCCTGGGG
TGCCTAATGAGTGAGCTAACTCACATTAATTGCGTTGCGCTCACTGCCCGCTTTCCAGTCGGGAAACCTG
TCGTGCCAGCTGCATTAATGAATCGGCCAACGCGCGGGGAGAGGCGGTTTGCGTATTGGGCGCTCTTCCG
CTTCCTCGCTCACTGACTCGCTGCGCTCGGTCGTTCGGCTGCGGCGAGCGGTATCAGCTCACTCAAAGGC
GGTAATACGGTTATCCACAGAATCAGGGGATAACGCAGGAAAGAACATGTGAGCAAAAGGCCAGCAAAAG
GCCAGGAACCGTAAAAAGGCCGCGTTGCTGGCGTTTTTCCATAGGCTCCGCCCCCCTGACGAGCATCACA
AAAATCGACGCTCAAGTCAGAGGTGGCGAAACCCGACAGGACTATAAAGATACCAGGCGTTTCCCCCTGG
AAGCTCCCTCGTGCGCTCTCCTGTTCCGACCCTGCCGCTTACCGGATACCTGTCCGCCTTTCTCCCTTCG
GGAAGCGTGGCGCTTTCTCATAGCTCACGCTGTAGGTATCTCAGTTCGGTGTAGGTCGTTCGCTCCAAGC
TGGGCTGTGTGCACGAACCCCCCGTTCAGCCCGACCGCTGCGCCTTATCCGGTAACTATCGTCTTGAGTC
CAACCCGGTAAGACACGACTTATCGCCACTGGCAGCAGCCACTGGTAACAGGATTAGCAGAGCGAGGTAT
GTAGGCGGTGCTACAGAGTTCTTGAAGTGGTGGCCTAACTACGGCTACACTAGAAGAACAGTATTTGGTA
TCTGCGCTCTGCTGAAGCCAGTTACCTTCGGAAAAAGAGTTGGTAGCTCTTGATCCGGCAAACAAACCAC
CGCTGGTAGCGGTGGTTTTTTTGTTTGCAAGCAGCAGATTACGCGCAGAAAAAAAGGATCTCAAGAAGAT
CCTTTGATCTTTTCTACGGGGTCTGACGCTCAGTGGAACGAAAACTCACGTTAAGGGATTTTGGTCATGA
GATTATCAAAAAGGATCTTCACCTAGATCCTTTTAAATTAAAAATGAAGTTTTAAATCAATCTAAAGTAT
ATATGAGTAAACTTGGTCTGACAGTTACCAATGCTTAATCAGTGAGGCACCTATCTCAGCGATCTGTCTA
TTTCGTTCATCCATAGTTGCCTGACTCCCCGTCGTGTAGATAACTACGATACGGGAGGGCTTACCATCTG
GCCCCAGTGCTGCAATGATACCGCGAGACCCACGCTCACCGGCTCCAGATTTATCAGCAATAAACCAGCC
AGCCGGAAGGGCCGAGCGCAGAAGTGGTCCTGCAACTTTATCCGCCTCCATCCAGTCTATTAATTGTTGC
CGGGAAGCTAGAGTAAGTAGTTCGCCAGTTAATAGTTTGCGCAACGTTGTTGCCATTGCTACAGGCATCG
TGGTGTCACGCTCGTCGTTTGGTATGGCTTCATTCAGCTCCGGTTCCCAACGATCAAGGCGAGTTACATG
ATCCCCCATGTTGTGCAAAAAAGCGGTTAGCTCCTTCGGTCCTCCGATCGTTGTCAGAAGTAAGTTGGCC
GCAGTGTTATCACTCATGGTTATGGCAGCACTGCATAATTCTCTTACTGTCATGCCATCCGTAAGATGCT
TTTCTGTGACTGGTGAGTACTCAACCAAGTCATTCTGAGAATAGTGTATGCGGCGACCGAGTTGCTCTTG
CCCGGCGTCAATACGGGATAATACCGCGCCACATAGCAGAACTTTAAAAGTGCTCATCATTGGAAAACGT
TCTTCGGGGCGAAAACTCTCAAGGATCTTACCGCTGTTGAGATCCAGTTCGATGTAACCCACTCGTGCAC
CCAACTGATCTTCAGCATCTTTTACTTTCACCAGCGTTTCTGGGTGAGCAAAAACAGGAAGGCAAAATGC
CGCAAAAAAGGGAATAAGGGCGACACGGAAATGTTGAATACTCATACTCTTCCTTTTTCAATATTATTGA
AGCATTTATCAGGGTTATTGTCTCATGAGCGGATACATATTTGAATGTATTTAGAAAAATAAACAAATAG
GGGTTCCGCGCACATTTCCCCGAAAAGTG
Features (pLannotate 1.2.2; 28 found; start..end, strand, type, name):
     34..462     -  rep_origin     f1 ori (sequence partly withheld): f1 bacteriophage origin of replication; arrow indicates direction of (+) strand synthesis
    467..622     -  CDS            lacZα (fragment): LacZα fragment of β-galactosidase; lacZ fragment
    630..648     +  promoter       T7 promoter: promoter for bacteriophage T7 RNA polymerase
   3046..3425    +  enhancer       CMV enhancer: human cytomegalovirus immediate early enhancer
   3427..3703    +  promoter       chicken β-actin promoter: No description available
   3704..4724    +  intron         chimeric intron: chimera between introns from chicken β-actin and rabbit β-globin
   4797..4830    +  protein_bind   loxP: Cre-mediated recombination occurs in the 8-bp core sequence (GCATACAT). Cre recombinase
   4847..5524    +  CDS            DsRed2: improved tetrameric variant of DsRed fluorescent protein mammalian codon-optimized
   5597..5652    +  polyA_signal   β-globin poly(A) signal: rabbit β-globin polyadenylation signal (Gil and Proudfoot, 1987)
   6035..6057    -  protein_bind   lac operator (fragment): The lac repressor binds to the lac operator to inhibit transcription in E. coli. This inhibition can be relieved by adding lactose or isopropyl-β-D-thiogalactopyranoside (IPTG). lac repressor encoded by lacI
   6061..6091    -  promoter       lac promoter: promoter for the E. coli lac operon
   6106..6127    -  protein_bind   CAP binding site: CAP binding activates transcription in the presence of cAMP. E. coli catabolite activator protein
   6140..6179    -  CDS            lacI (fragment): lac repressor; lacI; The lac repressor binds to the lac operator to inhibit transcription in E. coli. This inhibition can be relieved by adding lactose or isopropyl-β-D-thiogalactopyranoside (IPTG).
   6186..6208    +  promoter       SV40 promoter (fragment): SV40 enhancer and early promoter
   6232..6367    +  rep_origin     SV40 ori: SV40 origin of replication
   6390..6423    +  protein_bind   loxP: Cre-mediated recombination occurs in the 8-bp core sequence (GCATACAT). Cre recombinase
   6460..7020    +  misc_feature   IRES: internal ribosome entry site (IRES) of the encephalomyocarditis virus (EMCV)
   7023..8674    +  CDS            luciferase (fragment): firefly luciferase synthetic luc2 version of the luciferase gene
   8778..8833    +  polyA_signal   β-globin poly(A) signal: rabbit β-globin polyadenylation signal (Gil and Proudfoot, 1987)
   9734..9774    -  misc_feature   MCS (fragment): pBluescript multiple cloning site
   9787..9805    -  promoter       T3 promoter: promoter for bacteriophage T3 RNA polymerase
   9848..9870    -  protein_bind   lac operator (fragment): The lac repressor binds to the lac operator to inhibit transcription in E. coli. This inhibition can be relieved by adding lactose or isopropyl-β-D-thiogalactopyranoside (IPTG). lac repressor encoded by lacI
   9874..9904    -  promoter       lac promoter: promoter for the E. coli lac operon
   9919..9940    -  protein_bind   CAP binding site: CAP binding activates transcription in the presence of cAMP. E. coli catabolite activator protein
   9953..10045   -  CDS            lacI (fragment): lac repressor; lacI; The lac repressor binds to the lac operator to inhibit transcription in E. coli. This inhibition can be relieved by adding lactose or isopropyl-β-D-thiogalactopyranoside (IPTG).
  10228..10816   -  rep_origin     ori: high-copy-number ColE1/pMB1/pBR322/pUC origin of replication
  10987..11847   -  CDS            AmpR: β-lactamase; bla; confers resistance to ampicillin, carbenicillin, and related antibiotics
  11848..11952   -  promoter       AmpR promoter: bla
