[The description below was written by a language model from this plasmid's Addgene catalogue record and pLannotate feature annotations shown in this document.]
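Description:
pT2K-LRL-IRES-Luc2 is a mammalian expression plasmid built on the pT2K-CAGGS backbone and intended for Tol2 transposon-mediated stable integration of its expression cassette into host cell genomes. It is propagated in E. coli as a high-copy plasmid through a ColE1/pUC-type origin with ampicillin selection (AmpR under its own bla promoter). It also carries pBluescript-derived remnants, including an f1 origin, lacZα and lac regulatory fragments, and T7 and T3 promoters. The Tol2 transposon arms implied by the backbone name and stated purpose were not called by the automated annotation. They presumably lie in the unannotated stretches flanking the cassette, but the feature table does not confirm their positions. A Tol2 transposase is not encoded here and would have to be supplied separately.

The payload is driven by the CAGGS promoter, annotated as the CMV enhancer, chicken β-actin promoter and chimeric β-actin/β-globin intron. Immediately downstream sits the "LRL" element: a DsRed2 coding sequence with a rabbit β-globin poly(A) signal, flanked by two loxP sites in the same orientation. The floxed region also contains carried-over lac and SV40 promoter/origin fragments. After the second loxP come an EMCV IRES, the synthetic firefly luciferase luc2 and a second β-globin poly(A). Before recombination, cells express red fluorescence and the poly(A) signal should terminate transcription ahead of luciferase. Cre excises the DsRed2-stop cassette, bringing IRES-Luc2 under CAGGS control.

No gene is recorded between the second loxP and the IRES, so the plasmid appears to serve as a Cre-dependent luciferase reporter, a control, or a recipient vector. The associated publication concerns MYC-driven medulloblastoma models derived from embryonic cerebellar cells, which is consistent with bioluminescent tracking of Cre-defined cell populations.
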