Addgene plasmid #109230: pT2K-LRL-IRES-Luc2
Purpose: For Tol2 transposon-mediated stable expression of LRL and IRES-luciferase
Depositing lab: Martine Roussel. Depositing organization: St. Jude Children's Research Hospital. Publication: Novel MYC-driven medulloblastoma models from multiple embryonic cerebellar cells. Kawauchi D, Ogg RJ, Liu L, Shih DJH, Finkelstein D, Murphy BL, Rehg JE, Korshunov A, Calabrese C, Zindy F, Phoenix T, Kawaguchi Y, Gronych J, Gilbertson RJ, Lichter P, Gajjar A, Kool M, Northcott PA, Pfister SM, Roussel MF. Oncogene. 2017 Sep 14;36(37):5231-5242. doi: 10.1038/onc.2017.110. Epub 2017 May 15. PubMed 28504719.
Backbone
  Vector backbone: pT2K-CAGGS
  Backbone size w/o insert (bp): 8083
  Vector type: Mammalian Expression
  Selectable markers: luciferase
Growth in bacteria
  Bacterial resistance: Ampicillin, 100 μg/mL
  Growth temperature: 37°C
  Growth strain: DH5alpha
  Copy number: High Copy
Gene/Insert
  Gene/Insert name: LRL and Luc2 (alt name: LoxP-DsRed2-LoxP (LRL))
  Species: Synthetic
  Insert size (bp): 1700
  Promoter: CAGGS
  Cloning method: Restriction Enzyme; 5′ cloning site unknown (unknown if destroyed); 3′ cloning site unknown (unknown if destroyed)
  Sequencing primers: 5′ unknown
Terms and licenses: Academic/Nonprofit Terms; Industry Terms: Not Available to Industry
How to cite: pT2K-LRL-IRES-Luc2 was a gift from Martine Roussel (Addgene plasmid # 109230 ; http://n2t.net/addgene:109230 ; RRID:Addgene_109230)
